Addgene plasmid #160414: pJH201_pE12_hyCal7-mCherry
Purpose: Gateway entry clone containing postsynaptic HyCal component (HyNaC7) for HySyn system fused to mCherry
Depositing lab: Daniel Colón-Ramos. Depositing organization: Yale University. Publication: A genetically encoded tool for reconstituting synthetic modulatory neurotransmission and reconnect neural circuits in vivo. Hawk JD, Wisdom EM, Sengupta T, Kashlan ZD, Colon-Ramos DA. Nat Commun. 2021 Aug 9;12(1):4795. doi: 10.1038/s41467-021-24690-9. PubMed 34373460.
Backbone
  Vector backbone: pDONR221
  Vector type: Other
Growth in bacteria
  Bacterial resistance: Kanamycin, 50 μg/mL
  Growth temperature: 37°C
  Growth strain: DH5alpha
  Copy number: High Copy
Gene/Insert
  Gene/Insert name: pDONR221 HyCal7::mCherry (alt name: hyNaC7)
  Species: Synthetic
  Tag / fusion protein: mCherry (C terminal on insert)
  Cloning method: Gibson Cloning
Resource information
  A portion of this plasmid was derived from a plasmid made by: Synthesis
Terms and licenses: Academic/Nonprofit Terms; Industry Terms: Not Available to Industry
How to cite: pJH201_pE12_hyCal7-mCherry was a gift from Daniel Colón-Ramos (Addgene plasmid # 160414 ; http://n2t.net/addgene:160414 ; RRID:Addgene_160414)
