[The description below was written by a language model from this plasmid's Addgene catalogue record and pLannotate feature annotations shown in this document.]
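Description:
pJH201_pE12_hyCal7-mCherry is a Gateway entry clone built on the pDONR221 backbone, about 5 kb in size, and maintained in E. coli. It replicates from a high-copy ColE1/pUC-type origin and is selected with kanamycin through an aminoglycoside phosphotransferase (KanR) gene. The backbone also carries the rrnB T1 and T2 transcription terminators, which in this type of vector insulate the cloned region from read-through transcription, along with a T7 promoter adjacent to the attL2 site and short remnant fragments annotated as lacI and lacZα that have no evident functional role here.

The payload lies between the attL1 and attL2 recombination sites and consists of a synthetic coding sequence for HyCal7 (alternative name hyNaC7), fused at its C terminus to the monomeric red fluorescent protein mCherry. The automated annotation recognises only the mCherry portion; the roughly 1.5 kb stretch between attL1 and mCherry is unannotated and presumably corresponds to the HyNaC7 sequence named in the catalogue entry. The insert was obtained by synthesis and assembled by Gibson cloning. No promoter driving expression of the fusion is annotated within the att-flanked region, as expected for an entry clone: expression is intended to follow an LR Clonase reaction that transfers the cassette into a destination vector supplying the regulatory elements, and the "pE12" designation is consistent with an attL1–attL2 module.

According to the record, HyCal7 is the postsynaptic component of the HySyn system, a genetically encoded tool for reconstituting synthetic modulatory neurotransmission and reconnecting neural circuits in vivo. The mCherry tag allows the expression and localisation of this component to be visualised in the cells that receive it.
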