Features (pLannotate 1.2.2; 10 found; start..end, strand, type, name):
     33..132     +  protein_bind   attL1: mutant version of attL; recombination site for the Gateway® LR reaction LR Clonase™
   1698..2558    +  CDS            mCherry: mCherry is a basic (constitutively fluorescent) red fluorescent protein published in 2004, derived from Discosoma sp.. It is reported to be a very rapidly-maturing monomer with low acid sensitivity.
   2563..2662    -  protein_bind   attL2: mutant version of attL; recombination site for the Gateway® LR reaction LR Clonase™
   2680..2698    -  promoter       T7 promoter: promoter for bacteriophage T7 RNA polymerase
   2832..3641    +  CDS            KanR: aminoglycoside phosphotransferase; aph(3')-Ia; confers resistance to kanamycin in bacteria or G418 (Geneticin®) in eukaryotes
   3788..4376    +  rep_origin     ori: high-copy-number ColE1/pMB1/pBR322/pUC origin of replication
   4559..4651    +  CDS            lacI (fragment): lac repressor; lacI; The lac repressor binds to the lac operator to inhibit transcription in E. coli. This inhibition can be relieved by adding lactose or isopropyl-β-D-thiogalactopyranoside (IPTG).
   4706..4733    -  terminator     rrnB T2 terminator: transcription terminator T2 from the E. coli rrnB gene
   4865..4908    +  terminator     rrnB T1 terminator: Escherichia coli rrnB; transcription terminator T1 from the E. coli rrnB gene
   4955..17      -  CDS            lacZα (fragment) (across the origin): LacZα fragment of β-galactosidase; lacZ fragment
>Addgene plasmid #160414 | pJH201_pE12_hyCal7-mCherry | addgene full sequence | sequence record 316162 | Addgene NGS Result
GTAAAACGACGGCCAGTCTTAAGCTCGGGCCCCAAATAATGATTTTATTTTGACTGATAGTGACCTGTTC
GTTGCAACAAATTGATGAGCAATGCTTTTTTATAATGCCAACTTTGTACAAAAAAGCAGGCTTAGCTAGC
GCCACCATGAGAATCAGACTGAAGGAGAGAATGAGAAAAATTGTGCAGGAAAGACTGACCGTGAAACAGA
TTTTTAAAAGATATATCGAGAGCTCTACCCTGCACGGATTTTGTTATGTGTGTATGGACACATTCCTGGG
AAGAAGACTGATTTGGGCCGTGCTGATGATCCTGGGAGCCATCTATTTCATTTTTAAACTGAGATACGGC
ATCAAGGAATACTTTGACTATCCATTCAGCACCCTGTCTACAGTGGAATATGTGGACGATCTGCTGTTTC
CAGCCGTGTCTGTGTGCGCTACCAATAGCTACATTGCCTCTCAGGTGTATACCAATCAGCTGAATACAAT
GTATAAGGAGGGAAGACTGCCACTGGATAACAACCAGTCTATCCCAGAATATAACATTCCAGGAGACGAG
CTGGTGAAGACCCTGAAGAACAGCAGCCTGACAATTGAGTCTCTGCTGAAGTATTGTGACTGGATCATGC
AGGACACATCTCACCCACTGGTGACCCCAAATAATTGTGGAGCTCTGAATTTTACAAGCTATTTTAATTA
CAAGGGAGAGCAGTGCCATACCCTGAACAGCGGAGCTAAAGGACATGAACTGCTGAAGGTGAGCGATGTG
GGAATCTCTCATGGATACGAACTGGTGTTTGACCTGCAGACAAACGAGGTTATTAAGAACTATCAGCTGA
GCGGAATGAGAATCGTGATCCATGATCAGGTGTTCCCACCACAGCTGGTGGATGGATTCTTTATCAGCCC
AGGATTCAAGACCTACATCAAGCTGGGAATTACCCAGTCTCAGTCTCTGCCACCACCATATTCTACAGAA
TGCGGACAGAAAAAACTGAAGTATTATGCTATCTATAGCCAGAGACTGTGCCTGCTGGAGACCCTGACAG
ACTTCACAGGAGACCTGTGCGGATGTAGAGATGTGTTTATGCCAGAGAACGGACTGCCATTCTGTAGCCT
GCAGGAACTGTATAGCTGCATGTACCCAGCTAAAGAGTCTTTTAGCGAATTCACCATGAGAAAAGAGTGT
CCAAGCGATTGCGAAGAAAGAACCTTTAGCTACGAGCTGTCTGAGGCTAGATATCTGCACAATCCACCAA
TTGGACTGTCTCTGAGCAGACTGGATAAACTGCAGCTGGACAAGTCTCTGCCAAGCGAGGCTCACCTGTC
TAAACTGGCTAAAAGCCTGACACCAAAAGAACTGGATGCCTACATCGAAAGCAACATCATCAGCGTGATT
CTGTTTTTCGGAGATACCAGAATCGATTACCACGAACAGGAAGCCACAAACGACTTTTTCCAGTTCCTGG
GAAATATGGGAGGAGAATTTGGACTGATGCTGGGAGCTTCCCTGCTGACCTTCGTGGAATTCATTGACCT
GTTTATTGTGCTGCTGTACCACCAGATGCTGAGACTGTATAACCTGAGAAAGATTCCAGACATTTTTGCC
AGCAAAAGAAACAGAAATAAGGAAAAAACCAAGAAGTGTGAGAACGTGGGTGGCTCAGGTGGTGGCGGTT
CAGGCGGAATGGGATCCATGGTCTCAAAGGGTGAAGAAGATAACATGGCAATTATTAAAGAGTTTATGCG
TTTCAAGGTGCATATGGAGGGATCTGTCAATGGGCATGAGTTTGAAATTGAAGGTGAAGGAGAAGGCCGA
CCATATGAGGGAACACAAACCGCAAAACTAAAGGTAAGTTTAAACATATATATACTAACTAACCCTGATT
ATTTAAATTTTCAGGTAACTAAAGGCGGACCATTACCATTCGCCTGGGACATCCTCTCTCCACAGTTCAT
GTATGGAAGTAAAGCTTATGTTAAACATCCGGCAGATATACCAGATTATTTGAAACTTTCATTCCCGGAG
GGTTTTAAGTGGGAACGCGTAATGAATTTTGAAGACGGAGGAGTTGTTACAGTGACGCAAGACTCAAGGT
AAGTTTAAACAGTTCGGTACTAACTAACCATACATATTTAAATTTTCAGCCTCCAAGATGGAGAATTTAT
TTATAAAGTCAAACTTCGAGGAACGAATTTCCCCTCGGATGGACCTGTTATGCAGAAGAAGACTATGGGA
TGGGAAGCTTCAAGTGAAAGAATGTACCCTGAAGACGGTGCTCTTAAGGGAGAGATTAAACAACGTCTTA
AATTGAAAGATGGAGGACATTACGATGCTGAGGTAAGTTTAAACATGATTTTACTAACTAACTAATCTGA
TTTAAATTTTCAGGTGAAGACAACTTACAAAGCCAAAAAACCAGTTCAGCTGCCAGGAGCGTACAATGTT
AATATTAAACTGGATATCACCTCCCACAACGAGGATTACACTATCGTTGAGCAATATGAAAGAGCTGAAG
GGCGGCACTCGACAGGTGGCATGGATGAATTGTATAAGTAGTACCCAGCTTTCTTGTACAAAGTTGGCAT
TATAAGAAAGCATTGCTTATCAATTTGTTGCAACGAACAGGTCACTATCAGTCAAAATAAAATCATTATT
TGCCATCCAGCTGATATCCCCTATAGTGAGTCGTATTACATGGTCATAGCTGTTTCCTGGCAGCTCTGGC
CCGTGTCTCAAAATCTCTGATGTTACATTGCACAAGATAAAAATATATCATCATGAACAATAAAACTGTC
TGCTTACATAAACAGTAATACAAGGGGTGTTATGAGCCATATTCAACGGGAAACGTCGAGGCCGCGATTA
AATTCCAACATGGATGCTGATTTATATGGGTATAAATGGGCTCGCGATAATGTCGGGCAATCAGGTGCGA
CAATCTATCGCTTGTATGGGAAGCCCGATGCGCCAGAGTTGTTTCTGAAACATGGCAAAGGTAGCGTTGC
CAATGATGTTACAGATGAGATGGTCAGACTAAACTGGCTGACGGAATTTATGCCTCTTCCGACCATCAAG
CATTTTATCCGTACTCCTGATGATGCATGGTTACTCACCACTGCGATCCCCGGAAAAACAGCATTCCAGG
TATTAGAAGAATATCCTGATTCAGGTGAAAATATTGTTGATGCGCTGGCAGTGTTCCTGCGCCGGTTGCA
TTCGATTCCTGTTTGTAATTGTCCTTTTAACAGCGATCGCGTATTTCGTCTCGCTCAGGCGCAATCACGA
ATGAATAACGGTTTGGTTGATGCGAGTGATTTTGATGACGAGCGTAATGGCTGGCCTGTTGAACAAGTCT
GGAAAGAAATGCATAAACTTTTGCCATTCTCACCGGATTCAGTCGTCACTCATGGTGATTTCTCACTTGA
TAACCTTATTTTTGACGAGGGGAAATTAATAGGTTGTATTGATGTTGGACGAGTCGGAATCGCAGACCGA
TACCAGGATCTTGCCATCCTATGGAACTGCCTCGGTGAGTTTTCTCCTTCATTACAGAAACGGCTTTTTC
AAAAATATGGTATTGATAATCCTGATATGAATAAATTGCAGTTTCATTTGATGCTCGATGAGTTTTTCTA
ATCAGAATTGGTTAATTGGTTGTAACACTGGCAGAGCATTACGCTGACTTGACGGGACGGCGCAAGCTCA
TGACCAAAATCCCTTAACGTGAGTTACGCGTCGTTCCACTGAGCGTCAGACCCCGTAGAAAAGATCAAAG
GATCTTCTTGAGATCCTTTTTTTCTGCGCGTAATCTGCTGCTTGCAAACAAAAAAACCACCGCTACCAGC
GGTGGTTTGTTTGCCGGATCAAGAGCTACCAACTCTTTTTCCGAAGGTAACTGGCTTCAGCAGAGCGCAG
ATACCAAATACTGTTCTTCTAGTGTAGCCGTAGTTAGGCCACCACTTCAAGAACTCTGTAGCACCGCCTA
CATACCTCGCTCTGCTAATCCTGTTACCAGTGGCTGCTGCCAGTGGCGATAAGTCGTGTCTTACCGGGTT
GGACTCAAGACGATAGTTACCGGATAAGGCGCAGCGGTCGGGCTGAACGGGGGGTTCGTGCACACAGCCC
AGCTTGGAGCGAACGACCTACACCGAACTGAGATACCTACAGCGTGAGCTATGAGAAAGCGCCACGCTTC
CCGAAGGGAGAAAGGCGGACAGGTATCCGGTAAGCGGCAGGGTCGGAACAGGAGAGCGCACGAGGGAGCT
TCCAGGGGGAAACGCCTGGTATCTTTATAGTCCTGTCGGGTTTCGCCACCTCTGACTTGAGCGTCGATTT
TTGTGATGCTCGTCAGGGGGGCGGAGCCTATGGAAAAACGCCAGCAACGCGGCCTTTTTACGGTTCCTGG
CCTTTTGCTGGCCTTTTGCTCACATGTTCTTTCCTGCGTTATCCCCTGATTCTGTGGATAACCGTATTAC
CGCCTTTGAGTGAGCTGATACCGCTCGCCGCAGCCGAACGACCGAGCGCAGCGAGTCAGTGAGCGAGGAA
GCGGAAGAGCGCCCAATACGCAAACCGCCTCTCCCCGCGCGTTGGCCGATTCATTAATGCAGCTGGCACG
ACAGGTTTCCCGACTGGAAAGCGGGCAGTGAGCGCAACGCAATTAATACGCGTACCGCTAGCCAGGAAGA
GTTTGTAGAAACGCAAAAAGGCCATCCGTCAGGATGGCCTTCTGCTTAGTTTGATGCCTGGCAGTTTATG
GCGGGCGTCCTGCCCGCCACCCTCCGGGCCGTTGCTTCACAACGTTCAAATCCGCTCCCGGCGGATTTGT
CCTACTCAGGAGAGCGTTCACCGACAAACAACAGATAAAACGAAAGGCCCAGTCTTCCGACTGAGCCTTT
CGTTTTATTTGATGCCTGGCAGTTCCCTACTCTCGCGTTAACGCTAGCATGGATGTTTTCCCAGTCACGA
CGTT
